Addgene plasmid #212162: pLSU1/t35S[TMV]:mNeonGreen:NosT
Purpose: This binary vector expresses mNeonGreen with a truncated 35sCAMV promoter with strong UTR (Tomato Mosaic Virus)
Depositing lab: Wayne Curtis. Depositing organization: Pennsylvania State University.
Backbone
  Vector backbone: pLSU1
  Vector type: Plant Expression
Growth in bacteria
  Bacterial resistance: Kanamycin, 50 μg/mL
  Growth temperature: 37°C
  Growth strain: DH5alpha
  Copy number: High Copy
Gene/Insert
  Gene/Insert name: Tomato codon optimized version of mNeonGreen
  Species: Synthetic
  Insert size (bp): 711
  Mutation: mNeonGreen codon-optimized for tomato
  Promoter: truncated 35sCaMV
  Cloning method: Restriction Enzyme; 5′ cloning site Unknown (unknown if destroyed)
Terms and licenses: Academic/Nonprofit Terms; Industry Terms: Not Available to Industry
How to cite: pLSU1/t35S[TMV]:mNeonGreen:NosT was a gift from Wayne Curtis (Addgene plasmid # 212162 ; http://n2t.net/addgene:212162 ; RRID:Addgene_212162)
