[The description below was written by a language model from this plasmid's Addgene catalogue record and pLannotate feature annotations shown in this document.]
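Description:
pLSU1/t35S[TMV]:mNeonGreen:NosT is a compact plant binary vector (about 5.9 kb) built on the pLSU1 backbone and designed for shuttling between E. coli and Agrobacterium. In E. coli it replicates from a high-copy ColE1/pUC-type origin. The pVS1 module (oriV, the RepA replication protein and the StaA stability protein) supports replication and stable maintenance in Agrobacterium. A single aph(3')-Ia kanamycin resistance gene provides bacterial selection.

The payload is a simple constitutive reporter cassette. A truncated CaMV 35S promoter drives the gene; the annotation software labels it as a 35S enhancer fragment followed by the minimal 35S core. Next comes a viral 5' leader that acts as a translational enhancer. The feature table identifies this as the tobacco mosaic virus Ω sequence, whereas the catalogue text calls it a strong UTR from "Tomato Mosaic Virus", so the two sources differ on the name. The leader precedes a synthetic mNeonGreen coding sequence, codon-optimized for tomato, which encodes a bright, fast-maturing monomeric green/yellow fluorescent protein. The nopaline synthase terminator supplies the polyadenylation signal.

An octopine-type left border T-DNA repeat lies just upstream of the promoter. No right border repeat was annotated, and no plant selectable marker appears in the feature table, so the exact extent of the transferred region cannot be confirmed from the record. The design fits Agrobacterium-mediated expression of a fluorescent reporter in plants, for example to gauge the strength of this promoter and leader combination, though the record gives no purpose beyond mNeonGreen expression.
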