Features (pLannotate 1.2.2; 11 found; start..end, strand, type, name):
      1..195     +  rep_origin     pVS1 oriV: origin of replication for the Pseudomonas plasmid pVS1 (Heeb et al., 2000)
    362..385     +  misc_feature   LB T-DNA repeat: left border repeat from octopine Ach5 T-DNA
    398..668     +  promoter       35SPPDK promoter (fragment): hybrid promoter consisting of the cauliflower mosaic virus 35S enhancer fused to the maize C4PPDK basal promoter (Yoo et al., 2007)
    667..713     +  promoter       minimal CaMV 35S promoter: minimal 35S promoter from cauliflower mosaic virus
    744..797     +  misc_feature   TMV Ω: translational enhancer from the tobacco mosaic virus 5'-leader sequence (Gallie et al., 1988)
    823..1530    +  CDS            mNeonGreen: mNeonGreen is a basic (constitutively fluorescent) green/yellow fluorescent protein published in 2013, derived from Branchiostoma lanceolatum. It is reported to be a very rapidly-maturing monomer with moderate acid sensitivity.
   1540..1792    +  terminator     NOS terminator: nopaline synthase terminator and poly(A) signal
   1979..2794    +  CDS            KanR: aminoglycoside phosphotransferase; aph(3')-Ia; confers resistance to kanamycin in bacteria or G418 (Geneticin®) in eukaryotes
   2880..3468    +  rep_origin     ori: high-copy-number ColE1/pMB1/pBR322/pUC origin of replication
   3710..4339    +  CDS            pVS1 StaA: stability protein from the Pseudomonas plasmid pVS1 (Heeb et al., 2000)
   4768..5841    +  CDS            pVS1 RepA: replication protein from the Pseudomonas plasmid pVS1 (Heeb et al., 2000)
>Addgene plasmid #212162 | pLSU1/t35S[TMV]:mNeonGreen:NosT | addgene full sequence | sequence record 422667 | Addgene NGS Result
TGTGGATAGCACGTACATTGGGAACCCAAAGCCGTACATTGGGAACCGGAACCCGTACATTGGGAACCCA
AAGCCGTACATTGGGAACCGGTCACACATGTAAGTGACTGATATAAAAGAGAAAAAAGGCGATTTTTCCG
CCTAAAACTCTTTAAAACTTATTAAAACTCTTAAAACCCGCCTGGCCTGTGCATAACTGTCTGGCCAGCG
CACAGCCGAAGAGCTGCAAAAAGCGCCTACCCTTCGGTCGCTGCGCTCCCTACGCCCCGCCGCTTCGCGT
CGGCCTATCGCGGCCGCTGGCCGCTCAAAAATGGCTGGCCTACGGCCAGGCAATCTGCTAGCGCGCGGAC
AAGCTAGGATTGGCAGGATATATTCAGTTGTAAATGATATCGCATGCGGAAACCTCCTCGGATTCCATTG
CCCAGCTATCTGTCACTTTATTGAGAAGATAGTGGAAAAGGAAGGTGGCTCCTACAAATGCCATCATTGC
GATAAAGGAAAGGCCATCGTTGAAGATGCCTCTGCCGACAGTGGTCCCAAAGATGGACCCCCACCCACGA
GGAGCATCGTGGAAAAAGAAGACGTTCCAACCACGTCTTCAAAGCAAGTGGATTGATGTGATATCTCCAC
TGACGTAAGGGATGACGCACAATCCCACTATCCTTCGCAAGACCCTTCCTCTATATAAGGAAGTTCATTT
CATTTGGAGAGGACACGCTCGAGTATAAGAGCTCATTTTTACAACAATTACCAACAACAACAAACAACAA
ACAACATTACAATTACATTTACAATTATCGATACATCGAGGGTACCGAATTCATGGTTTCCAAAGGTGAG
GAAGATAATATGGCTAGTTTACCTGCCACACATGAGCTACACATATTCGGCAGCATAAACGGTGTAGATT
TTGATATGGTTGGACAAGGGACAGGTAATCCTAATGATGGATATGAGGAGTTGAACCTCAAATCTACCAA
GGGGGACCTTCAATTCTCCCCATGGATCCTAGTCCCTCACATTGGATACGGCTTCCACCAGTACTTACCA
TACCCAGATGGAATGTCCCCTTTCCAAGCAGCCATGGTTGACGGTTCCGGGTACCAGGTACATAGGACAA
TGCAATTTGAGGACGGGGCTTCTCTGACTGTGAATTACCGATATACCTATGAAGGCAGTCACATAAAGGG
CGAAGCACAAGTGAAGGGCACCGGATTTCCTGCCGACGGGCCTGTAATGACTAATAGCTTGACCGCCGCA
GATTGGTGCAGGTCAAAAAAGACCTACCCAAATGACAAGACAATAATCTCTACATTTAAGTGGAGCTACA
CTACAGGGAATGGTAAACGATATAGATCAACTGCTAGAACCACATATACCTTCGCTAAACCTATGGCAGC
CAATTATCTGAAGAACCAGCCCATGTATGTGTTCCGAAAGACTGAACTCAAGCATAGCAAAACCGAACTC
AACTTCAAAGAGTGGCAAAAGGCTTTCACTGACGTGATGGGAATGGACGAGTTATATAAGTAACTGCAGG
ATCGTTCAAACATTTGGCAATAAAGTTTCTTAAGATTGAATCCTGTTGCCGGTCTTGCGATGATTATCAT
ATAATTTCTGTTGAATTACGTTAAGCATGTAATAATTAACATGTAATGCATGACGTTATTTATGAGATGG
GTTTTTATGATTAGAGTCCCGCAATTATACATTTAATACGCGATAGAAAACAAAATATAGCGCGCAAACT
AGGATAAATTATCGCGCGCGGTGTCATCTATGTTACTAGATCGGGGAGCTCTGGCAGGATATATGCGGTT
GTAATTCATTTTTATTGTCTAAATTTCTGTATTTGTTTGTTTGCAATTAGATCCACGTTGTGTCTCAAAA
TCTCTGATGTTACATTGCACAAGATAAAAATATATCATCATGAACAATAAAACTGTCTGCTTACATAAAC
AGTAATACAAGGGGTGTTATGAGCCATATTCAACGGGAAACGTCTTGTTCGAGGCCGCGATTAAATTCCA
ACATGGATGCTGATTTATATGGGTATAAATGGGCTCGCGATAATGTCGGGCAATCAGGTGCGACAATCTA
CCGATTGTATGGGAAGCCCGATGCGCCAGAGTTGTTTCTGAAACATGGCAAAGGTAGCGTTGCCAATGAT
GTTACAGATGAGATGGTCAGACTAAACTGGCTGACGGAATTTATGCCTCTTCCGACCATCAAGCATTTTA
TCCGTACTCCTGATGATGCATGGTTACTCACCACTGCGATCCCAGGGAAAACAGCATTCCAGGTATTAGA
AGAATATCCTGATTCAGGTGAAAATATTGTTGATGCGCTGGCAGTGTTCCTGCGCCGGTTGCATTCGATT
CCTGTTTGTAATTGTCCTTTTAACAGCGATCGCGTATTTCGTCTCGCTCAGGCGCAATCACGAATGAATA
ACGGTTTGGTTGATGCGAGTGATTTTGATGACGAGCGTAATGGCTGGCCTGTTGAACAAGTCTGGAAAGA
AATGCATAAACTTTTGCCATTCTCACCGGATTCAGTCGTCACTCATGGTGATTTCTCACTTGATAACCTT
ATTTTTGACGAGGGGAAATTAATAGGTTGTATTGATGTTGGACGAGTCGGAATCGCAGACCGATACCAGG
ATCTTGCCATCCTATGGAACTGCCTCGGTGAGTTTTCTCCTTCATTACAGAAACGGCTTTTTCAAAAATA
TGGTATTGATAATCCTGATATGAATAAATTGCAGTTTCATTTGATGCTCGATGAGTTTTTCTAATCAGAA
TTGGTTAATTGGTTGTAACACTGGCAGAGCATTACGCTGACTTGACGGGACGGCGGCTTTGTTGAATCAA
TTGATCTTCTTGAAATCCTTTTTTTCTGCGCGTAATCTGCTGCTTGCAAACAAAAAAACCACCGCTACCA
GCGGTGGTTTGTTTGCCGGATCAAGAGCTACCAACTCTTTTTCCGAAGGTAACTGGCTTCAGCAGAGCGC
AGATACCAAATACTGTTCTTCTAGTGTAGCCGTAGTTAGGCCACCACTTCAAGAACTCTGTAGCACCGCC
TACATACCTCGCTCTGCTAATCCTGTTACCAGTGGCTGCTGCCAGTGGCGATAAGTCGTGTCTTACCGGG
TTGGACTCAAGACGATAGTTACCGGATAAGGCGCAGCGGTCGGGCTGAACGGGGGGTTCGTGCACACAGC
CCAGCTTGGAGCGAACGACCTACACCGAACTGAGATACCTACAGCGTGAGCTATGAGAAAGCGCCACGCT
TCCCGAAGGGAGAAAGGCGGACAGGTATCCGGTAAGCGGCAGGGTCGGAACAGGAGAGCGCACGAGGGAG
CTTCCAGGGGGAAACGCCTGGTATCTTTATAGTCCTGTCGGGTTTCGCCACCTCTGACTTGAGCGTCGAT
TTTTGTGATGCTCGTCAGGGGGGCGGAGCCTATGGAAAAACGCCAGCAACGCGGCCTTTTTACGGTTCCT
GGCCTTTTGCTGGCCTTTTGCTCACATGTTCTTTCCTGCGTTATCCCCTGATTCTGTGGATAACCGTATT
ACCGCCTTTGAGTGATCTCTGAAGAAACCGAGCGCCGCCGTCTAAAAAGGTGATGTGTATTTGAGTAAAA
CAGCTTGCGTCATGCGGTCGCTGCGTATATGATGCGATGAGTAAATAAACAAATACGCAAGGGGAACGCA
TGAAGGTTATCGCTGTACTTAACCAGAAAGGCGGGTCAGGCAAGACGACCATCGCAACCCATCTAGCCCG
CGCCCTGCAACTCGCCGGGGCCGATGTTCTGTTAGTCGATTCCGATCCCCAGGGCAGTGCCCGCGATTGG
GCGGCCGTGCGGGAAGATCAACCGCTAACCGTTGTCGGCATCGACCGCCCGACGATTGACCGCGACGTGA
AGGCCATCGGCCGGCGCGACTTCGTAGTGATCGACGGAGCGCCCCAGGCGGCGGACTTGGCTGTGTCCGC
GATCAAGGCAGCCGACTTCGTGCTGATTCCGGTGCAGCCAAGCCCTTACGACATATGGGCCACCGCCGAC
CTGGTGGAGCTGGTTAAGCAGCGCATTGAGGTCACGGATGGAAGGCTACAAGCGGCCTTTGTCGTGTCGC
GGGCGATCAAAGGCACGCGCATCGGCGGTGAGGTTGCCGAGGCGCTGGCCGGGTACGAGCTGCCCATTCT
TGAGTCCCGTATCACGCAGCGCGTGAGCTACCCAGGCACTGCCGCCGCCGGCACAACCGTTCTTGAATCA
GAACCCGAGGGCGACGCTGCCCGCGAGGTCCAGGCGCTGGCCGCTGAAATTAAATCAAAACTCATTTGAG
TTAATGAGGTAAAGAGAAAATGAGCAAAAGCACAAACACGCTAAGTGCCGGCCGTCCGAGCGCACGCAGC
AGCAAGGCTGCAACGTTGGCCAGCCTGGCAGACACGCCAGCCATGAAGCGGGTCAACTTTCAGTTGCCGG
CGGAGGATCACACCAAGCTGAAGATGTACGCGGTACGCCAAGGCAAGACCATTACCGAGCTGCTATCTGA
ATACATCGCGCAGCTACCAGAGTAAATGAGCAAATGAATAAATGAGTAGATGAATTTTAGCGGCTAAAGG
AGGCGGCATGGAAAATCAAGAACAACCAGGCACCGACGCCGTGGAATGCCCCATGTGTGGAGGAACGGGC
GGTTGGCCAGGCGTAAGCGGCTGGGTTGTCTGCCGGCCCTGCAATGGCACTGGAACCCCCAAGCCCGAGG
AATCGGCGTGAGCGGTCGCAAACCATCCGGCCCGGTACAAATCGGCGCGGCGCTGGGTGATGACCTGGTG
GAGAAGTTGAAGGCCGCGCAGGCCGCCCAGCGGCAACGCATCGAGGCAGAAGCACGCCCCGGTGAATCGT
GGCAAGCGGCCGCTGATCGAATCCGCAAAGAATCCCGGCAACCGCCGGCAGCCGGTGCGCCGTCGATTAG
GAAGCCGCCCAAGGGCGACGAGCAACCAGATTTTTTCGTTCCGATGCTCTATGACGTGGGCACCCGCGAT
AGTCGCAGCATCATGGACGTGGCCGTTTTCCGTCTGTCGAAGCGTGACCGACGAGCTGGCGAGGTGATCC
GCTACGAGCTTCCAGACGGGCACGTAGAGGTTTCCGCAGGGCCGGCCGGCATGGCCAGTGTGTGGGATTA
CGACCTGGTACTGATGGCGGTTTCCCATCTAACCGAATCCATGAACCGATACCGGGAAGGGAAGGGAGAC
AAGCCCGGCCGCGTGTTCCGTCCACACGTTGCGGACGTACTCAAGTTCTGCCGGCGAGCCGATGGCGGAA
AGCAGAAAGACGACCTGGTAGAAACCTGCATTCGGTTAAACACCACGCACGTTGCCATGCAGCGTACGAA
GAAGGCCAAGAACGGCCGCCTGGTGACGGTATCCGAGGGTGAAGCCTTGATTAGCCGCTACAAGATCGTA
AAGAGCGAAACCGGGCGGCCGGAGTACATCGAGATCGAGCTAGTTGATTGGATGTACCGCGAGATCACAG
AAGGCAAGAACCCGGACGTGCTGACGGTTCACCCCGATTACTTTTTGATCGATCCCGGCATCGGCCGTTT
TCTCTACCGCCTGGCACGCCGCGCCGCAGGCAAGGCAGAAGCCAGATGGTTGTTCAAGACGATCTACGAA
CGCAGTGGCAGCGCCGGAGAGTTCAAGAAGTTCTGTTTCACCGTGCGCAAGCTGATCGGGTCAAATGACC
TGCCGGAGTACGATTTGAAGGAGGAGGCGGGGCAGGCTGGCCCGATCCTAGTCATGCGCTACCGCAACCT
GATCGAGGGCGAAGCATCCGCCGGTTCCTAATGTACGGAGCAGATGCTAGGGCAAATTGCCCTAGCAGGG
GAAAAAGGTCGAAAAGATCTCTTTCC
